Addgene plasmid #158577: sgRNA targeting human SLC12A5 gene stop codon
Purpose: For generate double-strand DNA break near the stop codon of the human SLC12A5 gene that encodes neuronal chloride transporter KCC2 protein.
Depositing lab: Rudolf Jaenisch. Depositing organization: Whitehead Institute for Biomedical Research. Publication: Pharmacological enhancement of KCC2 gene expression exerts therapeutic effects on human Rett syndrome neurons and Mecp2 mutant mice. Tang X, Drotar J, Li K, Clairmont CD, Brumm AS, Sullins AJ, Wu H, Liu XS, Wang J, Gray NS, Sur M, Jaenisch R. Sci Transl Med. 2019 Jul 31;11(503). pii: 11/503/eaau0164. doi: 10.1126/scitranslmed.aau0164. PubMed 31366578.
Backbone
  Vector backbone: Cas9-PolyA-CMV-GFP
  Backbone size w/o insert (bp): 9300
  Vector type: Mammalian Expression, CRISPR
Growth in bacteria
  Bacterial resistance: Ampicillin, 100 μg/mL
  Growth temperature: 30°C
  Growth strain: DH5alpha
  Copy number: High Copy
Gene/Insert
  Gene/Insert name: sgRNA targeting human SLC12A5 gene stop codon
  gRNA/shRNA sequence: ACCATCTACTCCTGAGAACC
  Species: H. sapiens (human)
  Tag / fusion protein: Cas9 and GFP
  Cloning method: Restriction Enzyme; 5′ cloning site BbsI (destroyed during cloning); 3′ cloning site BbsI (destroyed during cloning)
  Sequencing primers: 5′ pLKO
Terms and licenses: Academic/Nonprofit Terms; Industry Terms: Not Available to Industry
How to cite: sgRNA targeting human SLC12A5 gene stop codon was a gift from Rudolf Jaenisch (Addgene plasmid # 158577 ; http://n2t.net/addgene:158577 ; RRID:Addgene_158577)
