[The description below was written by a language model from this plasmid's Addgene catalogue record and pLannotate feature annotations shown in this document.]
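Description:
The sgRNA targeting human SLC12A5 gene stop codon plasmid is an all-in-one mammalian CRISPR expression vector built on the Cas9-PolyA-CMV-GFP backbone. It is propagated in E. coli as a high-copy plasmid through a ColE1/pUC-type origin and selected with ampicillin via the β-lactamase gene. An f1 phage origin and small pBR322-derived remnants (bom and rop fragments) are also present in the backbone. The sequenced record is about 10.2 kb.

The plasmid carries three expression units. A human U6 RNA polymerase III promoter drives a single guide RNA, made up of a 20-nt spacer cloned between BbsI sites (both destroyed during cloning) and the Streptococcus pyogenes gRNA scaffold. A partial second copy of the scaffold is annotated just downstream. A hybrid promoter combining the CMV enhancer, the chicken β-actin promoter and a hybrid intron drives S. pyogenes Cas9. The annotation tool splits Cas9 into contiguous N- and C-terminal portions, which together form a single open reading frame ending in a nucleoplasmin nuclear localization signal and followed by the bGH polyadenylation signal. A separate CMV enhancer/promoter cassette expresses EGFP with a PGK poly(A) signal. EGFP is therefore an independent marker of transfected cells rather than a fusion to Cas9, although the catalogue lists both under tags.

The guide directs Cas9 to make a double-strand break near the stop codon of human SLC12A5, which encodes the neuronal chloride transporter KCC2. A cut at this position is commonly used to promote homology-directed insertion of a tag or reporter at the C-terminus of a gene, but the record does not describe a donor template. The associated publication concerns KCC2 expression in human Rett syndrome neurons.
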