Features (pLannotate 1.2.2; 21 found; start..end, strand, type, name):
      1..241     +  promoter       U6 promoter: RNA polymerase III promoter for human U6 snRNA
    271..346     +  misc_RNA       gRNA scaffold: guide RNA scaffold for the Streptococcus pyogenes CRISPR/Cas9 system
    353..396     +  misc_RNA       gRNA scaffold (fragment): guide RNA scaffold for the Streptococcus pyogenes CRISPR/Cas9 system
    443..728     +  enhancer       CMV enhancer: human cytomegalovirus immediate early enhancer; contains an 18-bp deletion relative to the standard CMV enhancer
    730..1007    +  promoter       chicken β-actin promoter: No description available
   1008..1235    +  intron         hybrid intron: hybrid between chicken β-actin (CBA) and minute virus of mice (MMV) introns (Gray et al., 2011)
   1373..2974    +  CDS            Cas9(N): N-terminal portion of Streptococcus pyogenes Cas9 (Zetsche et al., 2015)
   2975..5473    +  CDS            Cas9(C): C-terminal portion of Streptococcus pyogenes Cas9 (Zetsche et al., 2015)
   5474..5521    +  CDS            nucleoplasmin NLS: bipartite nuclear localization signal from nucleoplasmin
   5555..5666    +  polyA_signal   bGH poly(A) signal: bovine growth hormone polyadenylation signal
   5831..6134    +  enhancer       CMV enhancer: human cytomegalovirus immediate early enhancer
   6135..6338    +  promoter       CMV promoter: human cytomegalovirus (CMV) immediate early promoter
   6367..7086    +  CDS            EGFP: the original enhanced GFP (Yang et al., 1996) mammalian codon-optimized
   7097..7549    +  polyA_signal   PGK poly(A) signal: mouse phosphoglycerate kinase 1 polyadenylation signal
   7571..7622    -  misc_feature   bom (fragment): basis of mobility region from pBR322
   7641..8096    +  rep_origin     f1 ori (sequence partly withheld): f1 bacteriophage origin of replication; arrow indicates direction of (+) strand synthesis
   8097..8146    -  misc_feature   bom (fragment): basis of mobility region from pBR322
   8248..8283    -  CDS            rop (fragment): Rop protein, which maintains plasmids at low copy number; rop
   8378..8482    +  promoter       AmpR promoter: bla
   8483..9343    +  CDS            AmpR: β-lactamase; bla; confers resistance to ampicillin, carbenicillin, and related antibiotics
   9514..10102   +  rep_origin     ori: high-copy-number ColE1/pMB1/pBR322/pUC origin of replication
>Addgene plasmid #158577 | sgRNA targeting human SLC12A5 gene stop codon | addgene full sequence | sequence record 311925 | Addgene NGS Result
GAGGGCCTATTTCCCATGATTCCTTCATATTTGCATATACGATACAAGGCTGTTAGAGAGATAATTGGAA
TTAATTTGACTGTAAACACAAAGATATTAGTACAAAATACGTGACGTAGAAAGTAATAATTTCTTGGGTA
GTTTGCAGTTTTAAAATTATGTTTTAAAATGGACTATCATATGCTTACCGTAACTTGAAAGTATTTCGAT
TTCTTGGCTTTATATATCTTGTGGAAAGGACGAAACACCGACCATCTACTCCTGAGAACCGTTTTAGAGC
TAGAAATAGCAAGTTAAAATAAGGCTAGTCCGTTATCAACTTGAAAAAGTGGCACCGAGTCGGTGCTTTT
TTGTTTTAGAGCTAGAAATAGCAAGTTAAAATAAGGCTAGTCCGTTTTTAGCGCGTGCGCCAATTCTGCA
GACAAATGGCTCTAGAGGTACCCGTTACATAACTTACGGTAAATGGCCCGCCTGGCTGACCGCCCAACGA
CCCCCGCCCATTGACGTCAATAGTAACGCCAATAGGGACTTTCCATTGACGTCAATGGGTGGAGTATTTA
CGGTAAACTGCCCACTTGGCAGTACATCAAGTGTATCATATGCCAAGTACGCCCCCTATTGACGTCAATG
ACGGTAAATGGCCCGCCTGGCATTRTGCCCAGTACATGACCTTATGGGACTTTCCTACTTGGCAGTACAT
CTACGTATTAGTCATCGCTATTACCATGGTCGAGGTGAGCCCCACGTTCTGCTTCACTCTCCCCATCTCC
CCCCCCTCCCCACCCCCAATTTTGTATTTATTTATTTTTTAATTATTTTGTGCAGCGATGGGGGCGGGGG
GGGGGGGGGGGCGCGCGCCGGGGGGGGGGGGGGGGGGGGGGGGGGGGGGSGGGGSGRGGCGGAGAGGTGC
GGCGGCAGCCAATCAGAGCGGCGCGCTCCGAAAGTTTCCTTTTATGGCGAGGCGGCGGCGGCGGCGGCCC
TATAAAAAGCGAAGCGCGCGGCGGGCGGGAGTCGCTGCGCGCTGCCTTCGCCCCGTGCCCCGCTCCGCCG
CCGCCTCGCGCCGCCCGCCCCGGCTCTGACTGACCGCGTTACTCCCACAGGTGAGCGGGCGGGACGGCCC
TTCTCCTCCGGGCTGTAATTAGCTGAGCAAGAGGTAAGGGTTTAAGGGATGGTTGGTTGGTGGGGTATTA
ATGTTTAATTACCTGGAGCACCTGCCTGAAATCACTTTTTTTCAGGTTGGACCGGTGCCACCATGGACTA
TAAGGACCACGACGGAGACTACAAGGATCATGATATTGATTACAAAGACGATGACGATAAGATGGCCCCA
AAGAAGAAGCGGAAGGTCGGTATCCACGGAGTCCCAGCAGCCGACAAGAAGTACAGCATCGGCCTGGACA
TCGGCACCAACTCTGTGGGCTGGGCCGTGATCACCGACGAGTACAAGGTGCCCAGCAAGAAATTCAAGGT
GCTGGGCAACACCGACCGGCACAGCATCAAGAAGAACCTGATCGGAGCCCTGCTGTTCGACAGCGGCGAA
ACAGCCGAGGCCACCCGGCTGAAGAGAACCGCCAGAAGAAGATACACCAGACGGAAGAACCGGATCTGCT
ATCTGCAAGAGATCTTCAGCAACGAGATGGCCAAGGTGGACGACAGCTTCTTCCACAGACTGGAAGAGTC
CTTCCTGGTGGAAGAGGATAAGAAGCACGAGCGGCACCCCATCTTCGGCAACATCGTGGACGAGGTGGCC
TACCACGAGAAGTACCCCACCATCTACCACCTGAGAAAGAAACTGGTGGACAGCACCGACAAGGCCGACC
TGCGGCTGATCTATCTGGCCCTGGCCCACATGATCAAGTTCCGGGGCCACTTCCTGATCGAGGGCGACCT
GAACCCCGACAACAGCGACGTGGACAAGCTGTTCATCCAGCTGGTGCAGACCTACAACCAGCTGTTCGAG
GAAAACCCCATCAACGCCAGCGGCGTGGACGCCAAGGCCATCCTGTCTGCCAGACTGAGCAAGAGCAGAC
GGCTGGAAAATCTGATCGCCCAGCTGCCCGGCGAGAAGAAGAATGGCCTGTTCGGAAACCTGATTGCCCT
GAGCCTGGGCCTGACCCCCAACTTCAAGAGCAACTTCGACCTGGCCGAGGATGCCAAACTGCAGCTGAGC
AAGGACACCTACGACGACGACCTGGACAACCTGCTGGCCCAGATCGGCGACCAGTACGCCGACCTGTTTC
TGGCCGCCAAGAACCTGTCCGACGCCATCCTGCTGAGCGACATCCTGAGAGTGAACACCGAGATCACCAA
GGCCCCCCTGAGCGCCTCTATGATCAAGAGATACGACGAGCACCACCAGGACCTGACCCTGCTGAAAGCT
CTCGTGCGGCAGCAGCTGCCTGAGAAGTACAAAGAGATTTTCTTCGACCAGAGCAAGAACGGCTACGCCG
GCTACATTGACGGCGGAGCCAGCCAGGAAGAGTTCTACAAGTTCATCAAGCCCATCCTGGAAAAGATGGA
CGGCACCGAGGAACTGCTCGTGAAGCTGAACAGAGAGGACCTGCTGCGGAAGCAGCGGACCTTCGACAAC
GGCAGCATCCCCCACCAGATCCACCTGGGAGAGCTGCACGCCATTCTGCGGCGGCAGGAAGATTTTTACC
CATTCCTGAAGGACAACCGGGAAAAGATCGAGAAGATCCTGACCTTCCGCATCCCCTACTACGTGGGCCC
TCTGGCCAGGGGAAACAGCAGATTCGCCTGGATGACCAGAAAGAGCGAGGAAACCATCACCCCCTGGAAC
TTCGAGGAAGTGGTGGACAAGGGCGCTTCCGCCCAGAGCTTCATCGAGCGGATGACCAACTTCGATAAGA
ACCTGCCCAACGAGAAGGTGCTGCCCAAGCACAGCCTGCTGTACGAGTACTTCACCGTGTATAACGAGCT
GACCAAAGTGAAATACGTGACCGAGGGAATGAGAAAGCCCGCCTTCCTGAGCGGCGAGCAGAAAAAGGCC
ATCGTGGACCTGCTGTTCAAGACCAACCGGAAAGTGACCGTGAAGCAGCTGAAAGAGGACTACTTCAAGA
AAATCGAGTGCTTCGACTCCGTGGAAATCTCCGGCGTGGAAGATCGGTTCAACGCCTCCCTGGGCACATA
CCACGATCTGCTGAAAATTATCAAGGACAAGGACTTCCTGGACAATGAGGAAAACGAGGACATTCTGGAA
GATATCGTGCTGACCCTGACACTGTTTGAGGACAGAGAGATGATCGAGGAACGGCTGAAAACCTATGCCC
ACCTGTTCGACGACAAAGTGATGAAGCAGCTGAAGCGGCGGAGATACACCGGCTGGGGCAGGCTGAGCCG
GAAGCTGATCAACGGCATCCGGGACAAGCAGTCCGGCAAGACAATCCTGGATTTCCTGAAGTCCGACGGC
TTCGCCAACAGAAACTTCATGCAGCTGATCCACGACGACAGCCTGACCTTTAAAGAGGACATCCAGAAAG
CCCAGGTGTCCGGCCAGGGCGATAGCCTGCACGAGCACATTGCCAATCTGGCCGGCAGCCCCGCCATTAA
GAAGGGCATCCTGCAGACAGTGAAGGTGGTGGACGAGCTCGTGAAAGTGATGGGCCGGCACAAGCCCGAG
AACATCGTGATCGAAATGGCCAGAGAGAACCAGACCACCCAGAAGGGACAGAAGAACAGCCGCGAGAGAA
TGAAGCGGATCGAAGAGGGCATCAAAGAGCTGGGCAGCCAGATCCTGAAAGAACACCCCGTGGAAAACAC
CCAGCTGCAGAACGAGAAGCTGTACCTGTACTACCTGCAGAATGGGCGGGATATGTACGTGGACCAGGAA
CTGGACATCAACCGGCTGTCCGACTACGATGTGGACCATATCGTGCCTCAGAGCTTTCTGAAGGACGACT
CCATCGACAACAAGGTGCTGACCAGAAGCGACAAGAACCGGGGCAAGAGCGACAACGTGCCCTCCGAAGA
GGTCGTGAAGAAGATGAAGAACTACTGGCGGCAGCTGCTGAACGCCAAGCTGATTACCCAGAGAAAGTTC
GACAATCTGACCAAGGCCGAGAGAGGCGGCCTGAGCGAACTGGATAAGGCCGGCTTCATCAAGAGACAGC
TGGTGGAAACCCGGCAGATCACAAAGCACGTGGCACAGATCCTGGACTCCCGGATGAACACTAAGTACGA
CGAGAATGACAAGCTGATCCGGGAAGTGAAAGTGATCACCCTGAAGTCCAAGCTGGTGTCCGATTTCCGG
AAGGATTTCCAGTTTTACAAAGTGCGCGAGATCAACAACTACCACCACGCCCACGACGCCTACCTGAACG
CCGTCGTGGGAACCGCCCTGATCAAAAAGTACCCTAAGCTGGAAAGCGAGTTCGTGTACGGCGACTACAA
GGTGTACGACGTGCGGAAGATGATCGCCAAGAGCGAGCAGGAAATCGGCAAGGCTACCGCCAAGTACTTC
TTCTACAGCAACATCATGAACTTTTTCAAGACCGAGATTACCCTGGCCAACGGCGAGATCCGGAAGCGGC
CTCTGATCGAGACAAACGGCGAAACCGGGGAGATCGTGTGGGATAAGGGCCGGGATTTTGCCACCGTGCG
GAAAGTGCTGAGCATGCCCCAAGTGAATATCGTGAAAAAGACCGAGGTGCAGACAGGCGGCTTCAGCAAA
GAGTCTATCCTGCCCAAGAGGAACAGCGATAAGCTGATCGCCAGAAAGAAGGACTGGGACCCTAAGAAGT
ACGGCGGCTTCGACAGCCCCACCGTGGCCTATTCTGTGCTGGTGGTGGCCAAAGTGGAAAAGGGCAAGTC
CAAGAAACTGAAGAGTGTGAAAGAGCTGCTGGGGATCACCATCATGGAAAGAAGCAGCTTCGAGAAGAAT
CCCATCGACTTTCTGGAAGCCAAGGGCTACAAAGAAGTGAAAAAGGACCTGATCATCAAGCTGCCTAAGT
ACTCCCTGTTCGAGCTGGAAAACGGCCGGAAGAGAATGCTGGCCTCTGCCGGCGAACTGCAGAAGGGAAA
CGAACTGGCCCTGCCCTCCAAATATGTGAACTTCCTGTACCTGGCCAGCCACTATGAGAAGCTGAAGGGC
TCCCCCGAGGATAATGAGCAGAAACAGCTGTTTGTGGAACAGCACAAGCACTACCTGGACGAGATCATCG
AGCAGATCAGCGAGTTCTCCAAGAGAGTGATCCTGGCCGACGCTAATCTGGACAAAGTGCTGTCCGCCTA
CAACAAGCACCGGGATAAGCCCATCAGAGAGCAGGCCGAGAATATCATCCACCTGTTTACCCTGACCAAT
CTGGGAGCCCCTGCCGCCTTCAAGTACTTTGACACCACCATCGACCGGAAGAGGTACACCAGCACCAAAG
AGGTGCTGGACGCCACCCTGATCCACCAGAGCATCACCGGCCTGTACGAGACACGGATCGACCTGTCTCA
GCTGGGAGGCGACAAAAGGCCGGCGGCCACGAAAAAGGCCGGCCAGGCAAAAAAGAAAAAGTAAGAATTC
CTAGAGCTCGCTGATCAGCCTCGACTGTGCCTTCTAGTTGCCAGCCATCTGTTGTTTGCCCCTCCCCCGT
GCCTTCCTTGACCCTGGAAGGTGCCACTCCCACTGTCCTTTCCTAATAAAATGAGGAAATTGCATCGCAT
TGTCTGAGTAGGTGTCATTCTATTCTGGGGGGTGGGGTGGGGCAGGACAGCAAGGGGGAGGATTGGGAAG
AGAATAGCAGGCATGCTGGGGAGCGGCCGCTAGTTATTAATAGTAATCAATTACGGGGTCATTAGTTCAT
AGCCCATATATGGAGTTCCGCGTTACATAACTTACGGTAAATGGCCCGCCTGGCTGACCGCCCAACGACC
CCCGCCCATTGACGTCAATAATGACGTATGTTCCCATAGTAACGCCAATAGGGACTTTCCATTGACGTCA
ATGGGTGGAGTATTTACGGTAAACTGCCCACTTGGCAGTACATCAAGTGTATCATATGCCAAGTACGCCC
CCTATTGACGTCAATGACGGTAAATGGCCCGCCTGGCATTATGCCCAGTACATGACCTTATGGGACTTTC
CTACTTGGCAGTACATCTACGTATTAGTCATCGCTATTACCATGGTGATGCGGTTTTGGCAGTACATCAA
TGGGCGTGGATAGCGGTTTGACTCACGGGGATTTCCAAGTCTCCACCCCATTGACGTCAATGGGAGTTTG
TTTTGGCACCAAAATCAACGGGACTTTCCAAAATGTCGTAACAACTCCGCCCCATTGACGCAAATGGGCG
GTAGGCGTGTACGGTGGGAGGTCTATATAAGCAGAGCTGGTTTAGTGAACCGTCAGATCCGCTAGCATGG
TGAGCAAGGGCGAGGAGCTGTTCACCGGGGTGGTGCCCATCCTGGTCGAGCTGGACGGCGACGTAAACGG
CCACAAGTTCAGCGTGTCCGGCGAGGGCGAGGGCGATGCCACCTACGGCAAGCTGACCCTGAAGTTCATC
TGCACCACCGGCAAGCTGCCCGTGCCCTGGCCCACCCTCGTGACCACCCTGACCTACGGCGTGCAGTGCT
TCAGCCGCTACCCCGACCACATGAAGCAGCACGACTTCTTCAAGTCCGCCATGCCCGAAGGCTACGTCCA
GGAGCGCACCATCTTCTTCAAGGACGACGGCAACTACAAGACCCGCGCCGAGGTGAAGTTCGAGGGCGAC
ACCCTGGTGAACCGCATCGAGCTGAAGGGCATCGACTTCAAGGAGGACGGCAACATCCTGGGGCACAAGC
TGGAGTACAACTACAACAGCCACAACGTCTATATCATGGCCGACAAGCAGAAGAACGGCATCAAGGTGAA
CTTCAAGATCCGCCACAACATCGAGGACGGCAGCGTGCAGCTCGCCGACCACTACCAGCAGAACACCCCC
ATCGGCGACGGCCCCGTGCTGCTGCCCGACAACCACTACCTGAGCACCCAGTCCGCCCTGAGCAAAGACC
CCAACGAGAAGCGCGATCACATGGTCCTGCTGGAGTTCGTGACCGCCGCCGGGATCACTCTCGGCATGGA
CGAGCTGTACAAGTAAGGATCCGGGATGCAGAAATTGATGATCTATTAAACAATAAAGATGTCCACTAAA
ATGGAAGTTTTTCCTGTCATACTTTGTTAAGAAGGGTGAGAACAGAGTACCTACATTTTGAATGGAAGGA
TTGGAGCTACGGGGGTGGGGGTGGGGTGGGATTAGATAAATGCCTGCTCTTTACTGAAGGCTCTTTACTA
TTGCTTTATGATAATGTTTCATAGTTGGATATCATAATTTAAACAAGCAAAACCAAATTAAGGGCCAGCT
CATTCCTCCCACTCATGATCTATAGATCTATAGATCTCTCGTGGGATCATTGTTTTTCTCTTGATTCCCA
CTTTGTGGTTCTAAGTACTGTGGTTTCCAAATGTGTCAGTTTCATAGCCTGAAGAACGAGATCAGCAGCC
TCTGTTCCACATACACTTCATTCTCAGTATTGTTTTGCCAAGTTCTAATTCCATCAGAAGCTGGTCGACC
TGCAGGGGCGCCTGATGCGGTATTTTCTCCTTACGCATCTGTGCGGTATTTCACACCGCATA
[95 nt withheld, positions 7623-7717]
T
[46 nt withheld, positions 7719-7764]
C
[141 nt withheld, positions 7766-7906]
CCTTTGACGTTGGAGTCCACGTTCTTT
[37 nt withheld, positions 7934-7970]
ACTCTATCTCGGGCTATTCTTTTGATTTATAAGGGATTTTGCCGATTTCGGTCTATTGGTTAAAAAATGA
GCTGATTTAACAAAAATTTAACGCGAATTTTAACAAAATATTAACGTTTACAATTTTATGGTGCACTCTC
AGTACAATCTGCTCTGATGCCGCATAGTTAAGCCAGCCCCGACACCCGCCAACACCCGCTGACGCGCCCT
GACGGGCTTGTCTGCTCCCGGCATCCGCTTACAGACAAGCTGTGACCGTCTCCGGGAGCTGCATGTGTCA
GAGGTTTTCACCGTCATCACCGAAACGCGCGAGACGAAAGGGCCTCGTGATACGCCTATTTTTATAGGTT
AATGTCATGATAATAATGGTTTCTTAGACGTCAGGTGGCACTTTTCGGGGAAATGTGCGCGGAACCCCTA
TTTGTTTATTTTTCTAAATACATTCAAATATGTATCCGCTCATGAGACAATAACCCTGATAAATGCTTCA
ATAATATTGAAAAAGGAAGAGTATGAGTATTCAACATTTCCGTGTCGCCCTTATTCCCTTTTTTGCGGCA
TTTTGCCTTCCTGTTTTTGCTCACCCAGAAACGCTGGTGAAAGTAAAAGATGCTGAAGATCAGTTGGGTG
CACGAGTGGGTTACATCGAACTGGATCTCAACAGCGGTAAGATCCTTGAGAGTTTTCGCCCCGAAGAACG
TTTTCCAATGATGAGCACTTTTAAAGTTCTGCTATGTGGCGCGGTATTATCCCGTATTGACGCCGGGCAA
GAGCAACTCGGTCGCCGCATACACTATTCTCAGAATGACTTGGTTGAGTACTCACCAGTCACAGAAAAGC
ATCTTACGGATGGCATGACAGTAAGAGAATTATGCAGTGCTGCCATAACCATGAGTGATAACACTGCGGC
CAACTTACTTCTGACAACGATCGGAGGACCGAAGGAGCTAACCGCTTTTTTGCACAACATGGGGGATCAT
GTAACTCGCCTTGATCGTTGGGAACCGGAGCTGAATGAAGCCATACCAAACGACGAGCGTGACACCACGA
TGCCTGTAGCAATGGCAACAACGTTGCGCAAACTATTAACTGGCGAACTACTTACTCTAGCTTCCCGGCA
ACAATTAATAGACTGGATGGAGGCGGATAAAGTTGCAGGACCACTTCTGCGCTCGGCCCTTCCGGCTGGC
TGGTTTATTGCTGATAAATCTGGAGCCGGTGAGCGTGGAAGCCGCGGTATCATTGCAGCACTGGGGCCAG
ATGGTAAGCCCTCCCGTATCGTAGTTATCTACACGACGGGGAGTCAGGCAACTATGGATGAACGAAATAG
ACAGATCGCTGAGATAGGTGCCTCACTGATTAAGCATTGGTAACTGTCAGACCAAGTTTACTCATATATA
CTTTAGATTGATTTAAAACTTCATTTTTAATTTAAAAGGATCTAGGTGAAGATCCTTTTTGATAATCTCA
TGACCAAAATCCCTTAACGTGAGTTTTCGTTCCACTGAGCGTCAGACCCCGTAGAAAAGATCAAAGGATC
TTCTTGAGATCCTTTTTTTCTGCGCGTAATCTGCTGCTTGCAAACAAAAAAACCACCGCTACCAGCGGTG
GTTTGTTTGCCGGATCAAGAGCTACCAACTCTTTTTCCGAAGGTAACTGGCTTCAGCAGAGCGCAGATAC
CAAATACTGTTCTTCTAGTGTAGCCGTAGTTAGGCCACCACTTCAAGAACTCTGTAGCACCGCCTACATA
CCTCGCTCTGCTAATCCTGTTACCAGTGGCTGCTGCCAGTGGCGATAAGTCGTGTCTTACCGGGTTGGAC
TCAAGACGATAGTTACCGGATAAGGCGCAGCGGTCGGGCTGAACGGGGGGTTCGTGCACACAGCCCAGCT
TGGAGCGAACGACCTACACCGAACTGAGATACCTACAGCGTGAGCTATGAGAAAGCGCCACGCTTCCCGA
AGGGAGAAAGGCGGACAGGTATCCGGTAAGCGGCAGGGTCGGAACAGGAGAGCGCACGAGGGAGCTTCCA
GGGGGAAACGCCTGGTATCTTTATAGTCCTGTCGGGTTTCGCCACCTCTGACTTGAGCGTCGATTTTTGT
GATGCTCGTCAGGGGGGCGGAGCCTATGGAAAAACGCCAGCAACGCGGCCTTTTTACGGTTCCTGGCCTT
TTGCTGGCCTTTTGCTCACATGT
